>Addgene plasmid #60587 | pCis_7+8 | depositor full sequence | sequence record 97271 | pCis_7+8 sequence 7367 bps
ACTTCCATCGCCCTGATAGACGGTTTTTCGCCCTTTGACGTTGGAGTCCACGTTCTTTAATAGTGGACTC
TTGTTCCAAACTGGAACAACACTCAACCCTATCTCGGTCTATTCTTTTGATTTATAAGGGATTTTGCCGA
TTTCGGCCTATTGGTTAAAAAATGAGCTGATTTAACAAAAATTTAACGCGAATTTTAACAAAATACTTCA
CTGACACCCTCATCAGTGCCAACATAGTAAGCCAGTATACACTCCGCTAGCGCTGAGGTCTGCCTCGTGA
AGAAGGTGTTGCTGACTCATACCAGGCCTGAATCGCCCCATCATCCAGCCAGAAAGTGAGGGAGCCACGG
TTGATGAGAGCTTTGTTGTAGGTGGACCAGTTGGTGATTTTGAACTTTTGCTTTGCCACGGAACGGTCTG
CGTTGTCGGGAAGATGCGTGATCTGATCCTTCAACTCAGCAAAAGTTCGATTTATTCAACAAAGCCACGT
TGTGTCTCAAAATCTCTGATGTTACATTGCACAAGATAAAAATATATCATCATGAACAATAAAACTGTCT
GCTTACATAAACAGTAATACAAGGGGTGTTATGAGCCATATTCAACGGGAAACGTCTTGCTCGAGGCCGC
GATTAAATTCCAACATGGATGCTGATTTATATGGGTATAAATGGGCTCGCGATAATGTCGGGCAATCAGG
TGCGACAATCTATCGATTGTATGGGAAGCCCGATGCGCCAGAGTTGTTTCTGAAACATGGCAAAGGTAGC
GTTGCCAATGATGTTACAGATGAGATGGTCAGACTAAACTGGCTGACGGAATTTATGCCTCTTCCGACCA
TCAAGCATTTTATCCGTACTCCTGATGATGCATGGTTACTCACCACTGCGATCCCCGGGAAAACAGCATT
CCAGGTATTAGAAGAATATCCTGATTCAGGTGAAAATATTGTTGATGCGCTGGCAGTGTTCCTGCGCCGG
TTGCATTCGATTCCTGTTTGTAATTGTCCTTTTAACAGCGATCGCGTATTTCGTCTCGCTCAGGCGCAAT
CACGAATGAATAACGGTTTGGTTGATGCGAGTGATTTTGATGACGAGCGTAATGGCTGGCCTGTTGAACA
AGTCTGGAAAGAAATGCATAAGCTTTTGCCATTCTCACCGGATTCAGTCGTCACTCATGGTGATTTCTCA
CTTGATAACCTTATTTTTGACGAGGGGAAATTAATAGGTTGTATTGATGTTGGACGAGTCGGAATCGCAG
ACCGATACCAGGATCTTGCCATCCTATGGAACTGCCTCGGTGAGTTTTCTCCTTCATTACAGAAACGGCT
TTTTCAAAAATATGGTATTGATAATCCTGATATGAATAAATTGCAGTTTCATTTGATGCTCGATGAGTTT
TTCTAATCAGAATTGGTTAATTGGTTGTAACACTGGCAGAGCATTACGCTGACTTGACGGGACTCGAGAT
TACCGCCTTTGAGTGAGCTGATACCGCTCGCCGCAGCCGAACGACCGAGCGCAGCGAGTCAGTGAGCGAG
GAAGCCTGCATAACGCGAAGTAATCTTTTCGGTTTTAAAGAAAAAGGGCAGGGTGGTGACACCTTGCCCG
TTTTTTTGCCGGACTGCAGCAATGGCAACAACGTTGCGCAAACTATTAACTGGCGAACTACTTACTCTAG
CTTCCCGGCAACAATTAATAGACTGGATGGAGGCGGATAAAGTTGCAGGACCACTTCTGCGCTCGGCCCT
TCCGGCTGGCTGGTTTATTGCTGATAAATCTGGAGCCGGTGAGCGTGGGTCTCGCGGTATCATTGCAGCA
CTGGGGCCAGATGGTAAGCCCTCCCGTATCGTAGTTATCTACACGACGGGGAGTCAGGCAACTATGGATG
AACGAAATAGACAGATCGCTGAGATAGGTGCCTCACTGATTAAGCATTGGTAACTGTCAGACCAAGTTTA
CTCATATATACTTTAGATTGATTTAAAACTTCATTTTTAATTTAAAAGGATCTAGGTGAAGATCCTTTTT
GATAATCTCATGACCAAAATCCCTTAACGTGAGTTTTCGTTCCACTGAGCGTCAGACCCCGTAGAAAAGA
TCAAAGGATCTTCTTGAGATCCTTTTTTTCTGCGCGTAATCTGCTGCTTGCAAACAAAAAAACCACCGCT
ACCAGCGGTGGTTTGTTTGCCGGATCAAGAGCTACCAACTCTTTTTCCGAAGGTAACTGGCTTCAGCAGA
GCGCAGATACCAAATACTGTCCTTCTAGTGTAGCCGTAGTTAGGCCACCACTTCAAGAACTCTGTAGCAC
CGCCTACATACCTCGCTCTGCTAATCCTGTTACCAGTGGCTGCTGCCAGTGGCGATAAGTCGTGTCTTAC
CGGGTTGGACTCAAGACGATAGTTACCGGATAAGGCGCAGCGGTCGGGCTGAACGGGGGGTTCGTGCACA
CAGCCCAGCTTGGAGCGAACGACCTACACCGAACTGAGATACCTACAGCGTGAGCTATGAGAAAGCGCCA
CGCTTCCCGAAGGGAGAAAGGCGGACAGGTATCCGGTAAGCGGCAGGGTCGGAACAGGAGAGCGCACGAG
GGAGCTTCCAGGGGGAAACGCCTGGTATCTTTATAGTCCTGTCGGGTTTCGCCACCTCTGACTTGAGCGT
CGATTTTTGTGATGCTCGTCAGGGGGGCGGAGCCTATGGAAAAACGCCAGCAACGCGGCCTTTTTACGGT
TCCTGGCCTTTTGCTGGCCTTTTGCTCACATGTTCTTTCCTGCGTTATCCCCTGATTCTGTGGATAACCG
TATTACCGCCTTTGAGTGAGCTGATACCGCTCGCCGCAGCCGAACGACCGAGCGCAGCGAGGTCGGCGAT
ATAGGCGCCAGCAACCGCACCTGTGGCGCCGGTGATGCCGGCCACGATGCGTCCGGCGTAGAGGATCTGC
TCATGTTTGACAGCTTATCATCGATGCATAATGTGCCTGTCAAATGGACGAAGCAGGGATTCTGCAAACC
CTATGCTACTCCCTCGAGCCGTCAATTGTCTGATTCGTTACCAATTATACTAGCTCCGGCAAAAAAACGG
GCAAGGTGTCACCACCCTGCCCTTTTTCTTTAAAACCGAAAAGATTACTTCGCGTTTGCCACCTGACGTC
TAAGAAAAGGAATATTCAGCAATTTGCCCGTGCCGAAGAAAGGCCCACCCGTGAAGGTGAGCCAGTGAGT
TGATTGCTACGTAATTAGTTAGTTAGCCCTTAGTGACTCTTATGACAACTTGACGGCTACATCATTCACT
TTTTCTTCACAACCGGCACGGAACTCGCTCGGGCTGGCCCCGGTGCATTTTTTAAATACCCGCGAGAAAT
AGAGTTGATCGTCAAAACCAACATTGCGACCGACGGTGGCGATAGGCATCCGGGTGGTGCTCAAAAGCAG
CTTCGCCTGGCTGATACGTTGGTCCTCGCGCCAGCTTAAGACGCTAATCCCTAACTGCTGGCGGAAAAGA
TGTGACAGACGCGACGGCGACAAGCAAACATGCTGTGCGACGCTGGCGATATCAAAATTGCTGTCTGCCA
GGTGATCGCTGATGTACTGACAAGCCTCGCGTACCCGATTATCCATCGGTGGATGGAGCGACTCGTTAAT
CGCTTCCATGCGCCGCAGTAACAATTGCTCAAGCAGATTTATCGCCAGCAGCTCCGAATAGCGCCCTTCC
CCTTGCCCGGCGTTAATGATTTGCCCAAACAGGTCGCTGAAATGCGGCTGGTGCGCTTCATCCGGGCGAA
AGAACCCCGTATTGGCAAATATTGACGGCCAGTTAAGCCATTCATGCCAGTAGGCGCGCGGACGAAAGTA
AACCCACTGGTGATACCATTCGCGAGCCTCCGGATGACGACCGTAGTGATGAATCTCTCCTGGCGGGAAC
AGCAAAATATCACCCGGTCGGCAAACAAATTCTCGTCCCTGATTTTTCACCACCCCCTGACCGCGAATGG
TGAGATTGAGAATATAACCTTTCATTCCCAGCGGTCGGTCGATAAAAAAATCGAGATAACCGTTGGCCTC
AATCGGCGTTAAACCCGCCACCAGATGGGCATTAAACGAGTATCCCGGCAGCAGGGGATCATTTTGCGCT
TCAGCCATACTTTTCATACTCCCGCCATTCAGAGAAGAAACCAATTGTCCATATTGCATCAGACATTGCC
GTCACTGCGTCTTTTACTGGCTCTTCTCGCTAACCAAACCGGTAACCCCGCTTATTAAAAGCATTCTGTA
ACAAAGCGGGACCAAAGCCATGACAAAAACGCGTAACAAAAGTGTCTATAATCACGGCAGAAAAGTCCAC
ATTGATTATTTGCACGGCGTCACACTTTGCTATGCCATAGCATTTTTATCCATAAGATTAGCGGATCCTA
CCTGACGCTTTTTATCGCAACTCTCTACTGTTTCTCCATACCCGTTTTTTTGGGCTAGCAGTAATTTCAA
CAAAATAACTAGGATTCGAATGAAAGTGGCCATTTATGTTCGTGTTAGCACCGATGAACAGGCCAAAGAA
GGTTTTAGCATTCCGGCACAGCGTGAACGTCTGCGTGCATTTTGTGCAAGCCAGGGTTGGGAAATTGTGC
AAGAATATATTGAAGAAGGTTGGAGCGCAAAAGATCTGGATCGTCCGCAGATGCAGCGTCTGCTGAAAGA
TATCAAAAAAGGCAACATTGATATTGTGCTGGTGTATCGTCTGGATCGCCTGACCCGTAGCGTTCTGGAT
CTGTATCTGCTGCTGCAGACCTTTGAAAAATACAATGTGGCATTTCGTAGCGCCACCGAAGTTTATGATA
CCAGCACCGCAATGGGTCGTCTGTTTATTACCCTGGTTGCAGCACTGGCACAGTGGGAACGTGAAAATCT
GGCAGAACGTGTTAAATTTGGTATCGAGCAGATGATCGATGAAGGTAAAAAACCGGGTGGTCATAGCCCG
TATGGTTACAAATTTGATAAAGACTTCAATTGCACCATTATTGAGGAAGAAGCAGACGTTGTTCGTATGA
TCTATCGCATGTATTGTGATGGTTATGGCTATCGTAGCATTGCAGATCGTCTGAATGAACTGATGGTTAA
ACCGCGTATTGCCAAAGAATGGAATCATAATAGCGTGCGTGATATCCTGACCAACGATATCTATATTGGC
ACCTATCGTTGGGGTGATAAAGTTGTTCCGAATAATCATCCGCCTATTATTAGCGAAACCCTGTTCAAAA
AAGCCCAGAAAGAAAAAGAAAAACGTGGCGTTGATCGTAAACGCGTTGGTAAATTTCTGTTTACCGGTCT
GCTGCAGTGTGGTAATTGTGGTGGCCATAAAATGCAGGGCCATTTTGATAAACGTGAGCAGAAAACCTAT
TACCGTTGTACCAAATGTCACCGCATTACCAACGAAAAAAACATTCTGGAACCGCTGCTGGATGAAATTC
AGCTGCTGATTACCAGCAAAGAATACTTTATGAGCAAATTCAGCGACCGCTATGATCAGCAAGAGGTTGT
TGATGTTAGCGCACTGACAAAAGAACTGGAAAAAATCAAACGCCAGAAAGAGAAATGGTACGATCTGTAT
ATGGATGATCGTAACCCGATTCCGAAAGAAGAACTGTTTGCCAAAATTAACGAACTGAACAAAAAAGAAG
AAGAAATCTATAGCAAGCTGAGCGAAGTGGAAGAAGATAAAGAACCGGTTGAAGAGAAATATAACCGCCT
GAGCAAAATGATCGATTTTAAACAGCAGTTTGAGCAGGCCAACGACTTTACCAAAAAAGAGCTGCTGTTC
AGCATCTTCGAAAAGATTGTGATTTATCGCGAGAAAGGCAAGCTGAAAAAAATCACCCTGGATTACACCC
TGAAATAAGAATAAAACAATAACTAGGATTCGAATGAAAGTTGCCGTTTATTGTCGTGTTAGCACCCTGG
AACAGAAAGAACATGGTCATAGCATTGAAGAACAAGAGCGTAAACTGAAAAGCTTCTGCGATATTAATGA
TTGGACCGTGTATGATACCTATATCGATGCAGGTTATAGCGGTGCAAAACGTGATCGTCCGGAACTGCAG
CGTCTGATGAATGATATTAACAAATTTGATCTGGTGCTGGTGTATAAACTGGATCGTCTGACCCGTAATG
TTCGTGATCTGCTGGACCTGCTGGAAATCTTTGAAAAAAATGATGTGAGCTTTCGTAGCGCCACCGAAGT
TTATGATACCACCACCGCAATGGGTCGTCTGTTTGTTACCCTGGTTGGTGCAATGGCAGAATGGGAACGT
GAAACCATTCGTGAACGTACCCAGATGGGTAAACTGGCAGCACTGCGTAAAGGTATTATGCTGACCACCC
CTCCGTTTTATTATGACCGTGTGGATAATAAGTTTGTGCCGAACAAATACAAAGACGTTATTCTGTGGGC
ATATGACGAAGCAATGAAAGGTCAGAGCGCAAAAGCAATTGCACGCAAACTGAATAATAGCGATATTCCG
CCTCCGAATAATACCCAGTGGCAGGGTCGTACCATTACCCATGCCCTGCGTAATCCGTTTACCCGTGGTC
ATTTTGATTGGGGTGGTGTGCATATTGAAAATAACCATGAACCGATCATCACCGATGAGATGTATGAGAA
AGTTAAAGATCGCCTGAATGAACGCGTGAACACCAAAAAAGTTCGTCATACCAGCATTTTTCGTGGCAAA
CTGGTTTGTCCGGTTTGTAATGCACGCCTGACCCTGAATAGCCATAAAAAGAAAAGCAATAGCGGCTATA
TCTTTGTGAAACAGTACTACTGCAACAACTGTAAAGTTACCCCGAATCTGAAACCGGTGTACATCAAAGA
AAAAGAAGTGATTAAAGTTTTTTACAATTATCTGAAACGCTTCGATCTGGAAAAATATGAGGTTACCCAG
AAACAGAACGAACCGGAAATCACCATCGATATCAATAAAGTTATGGAACAGCGCAAACGCTACCATAAAC
TGTATGCAAGCGGTCTGATGCAAGAAGATGAACTGTTTGACCTGATTAAAGAAACCGATCAGACCATTGC
CGAATATGAAAAACAGAATGAAAACCGCGAAGTGAAGCAGTATGATATCGAAGATATCAAACAGTATAAA
GATCTGCTGTTAGAAATGTGGGATATCAGCTCCGATGAAGATAAAGAGGACTTTATCAAAATGGCGATTA
AAAACATCTATTTTGAATATATCATTGGCACCGGTAACACCAGCCGTAAACGTAATAGCCTGAAAATTAC
GAGCATTGAATTCTATTAACAGATAAAAAAAATCCTTAGCTTTCGCTAAGGATGATTTCTGATTAGGGTG
ATGGTTCACGTAGTGGG
Features (pLannotate 1.2.2; 14 found; start..end, strand, type, name):
    238..264     -  misc_feature   bom (fragment): basis of mobility region from pBR322
    591..1406    +  CDS            KanR: aminoglycoside phosphotransferase; aph(3')-Ia; confers resistance to kanamycin in bacteria or G418 (Geneticin®) in eukaryotes
   1564..1623    -  terminator     his operon terminator: This putative transcriptin terminator from the E. coli his operon has a 2-bp deletion introduced during synthesis. Its efficiency has not been determined.
   1628..1942    +  CDS            bla(M) (fragment): β-lactamase lacking the signal sequence; bla(M); allows cytosolic expression of β-lactamase
   2114..2702    +  rep_origin     ori: high-copy-number ColE1/pMB1/pBR322/pUC origin of replication
   2862..2937    -  CDS            TcR (fragment): tetracycline efflux protein; tet; confers resistance to tetracycline
   2947..2965    +  promoter       tet promoter (fragment): E. coli promoter for tetracycline efflux protein gene
   3065..3124    +  terminator     his operon terminator: This putative transcriptin terminator from the E. coli his operon has a 2-bp deletion introduced during synthesis. Its efficiency has not been determined.
   3184..3213    -  terminator     T3Te terminator: phage T3 early transcription terminator
   3260..4138    -  CDS            araC: L-arabinose regulatory protein; araC
   4165..4449    +  promoter       araBAD promoter: araBAD; promoter of the L-arabinose operon of E. coli; the araC regulatory gene is transcribed in the opposite direction (Guzman et al., 1995)
   4506..4703    +  CDS            YIM3_BPPH1 (fragment): Protein inferred from homology: Swiss-Prot protein existence level 3. From Bacillus phage phi105 (Bacteriophage phi-105).
   7300..7339    -  terminator     bacterial terminator (fragment): putative bacterial transcription terminator
   7340..205     +  rep_origin     M13 ori (fragment) (across the origin): M13 bacteriophage origin of replication; arrow indicates direction of (+) strand synthesis
