[The description below was written by a language model from this plasmid's Addgene catalogue record and pLannotate feature annotations shown in this document.]
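Description:
pCis_7+8 is a bacterial expression plasmid of about 7.4 kb, described by its depositors simply as a "2-integrase plasmid". It carries a synthetic insert encoding two recombinases, Integrase_7 and Integrase_8, under the arabinose-inducible pBAD promoter. The backbone is recorded as unknown. The feature annotation shows a ColE1/pMB1-type origin of replication and a kanamycin resistance gene (aph(3')-Ia) for selection in E. coli, although the catalogue lists copy number as unknown. Also detected are backbone remnants that are probably non-functional: partial β-lactamase and tetracycline resistance sequences, a fragment of the pBR322 bom region, and a partial M13 origin.

The regulatory module is the standard araC/araBAD arrangement. araC is transcribed divergently from the araBAD promoter, so expression of the downstream insert is repressed without L-arabinose and activated when it is added. The roughly 2.8 kb stretch downstream of the promoter is almost entirely unannotated. The only hit there is a short fragment with homology to a Bacillus phage phi105 protein, consistent with phage-derived integrase coding sequence. This region presumably holds both integrase genes, but the table does not define their boundaries, show whether they form a single operon, or give their phage origins. Several terminators (his operon, T3Te and a putative bacterial terminator) flank the modules and insulate them from read-through transcription.

The associated publication concerns permanent genetic memory built from recombinases, in which integrases invert or rearrange DNA between their cognate attachment sites to record a state. This plasmid most likely serves to co-express two such integrases in one cell, though the record does not state the specific experiment, and no attachment sites are annotated.
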