Addgene plasmid #60587: pCis_7+8
Purpose: a 2-integrase plasmid
Depositing lab: Christopher Voigt. Depositing organization: Massachusetts Institute of Technology. Publication: Permanent genetic memory with >1-byte capacity. Yang L, Nielsen AA, Fernandez-Rodriguez J, McClune CJ, Laub MT, Lu TK, Voigt CA. Nat Methods. 2014 Dec;11(12):1261-6. doi: 10.1038/nmeth.3147. Epub 2014 Oct 26. PubMed 25344638.
Backbone
  Vector backbone: unknown
  Total vector size (bp): 7365
  Vector type: Bacterial Expression
Growth in bacteria
  Bacterial resistance: Kanamycin, 50 μg/mL
  Growth temperature: 37°C
  Growth strain: DH10B
  Copy number: Unknown
Gene/Insert
  Gene/Insert name: Cis_7+8 (alt name: Integrase_7 and Integrase_8)
  Species: Synthetic
  Promoter: pBAD
  Cloning method: Unknown
  Sequencing primers: 5′ pBAD-F
Terms and licenses: Academic/Nonprofit Terms; Industry Terms: Not Available to Industry
How to cite: pCis_7+8 was a gift from Christopher Voigt (Addgene plasmid # 60587 ; http://n2t.net/addgene:60587 ; RRID:Addgene_60587)
