>Addgene plasmid #60587 | pCis_7+8 | addgene partial sequence | sequence record 105896 | pBAD-F 5'-ATGCCATAGCATTTTTATCC-3'
TTTATCGCAACTCTCTACTGTTTCTCCATACCCGTTTTTTTGGGCTAGCAGTAATTTCAACAAAATAACT
AGGATTCGAATGAAAGTGGCCATTTATGTTCGTGTTAGCACCGATGAACAGGCCAAAGAAGGTTTTAGCA
TTCCGGCACAGCGTGAACGTCTGCGTGCATTTTGTGCAAGCCAGGGTTGGGAAATTGTGCAAGAATATAT
TGAAGAAGGTTGGAGCGCAAAAGATCTGGATCGTCCGCAGATGCAGCGTCTGCTGAAAGATATCAAAAAA
GGCAACATTGATATTGTGCTGGTGTATCGTCTGGATCGCCTGACCCGTAGCGTTCTGGATCTGTATCTGC
TGCTGCAGACCTTTGAAAAATACAATGTGGCATTTCGTAGCGCCACCGAAGTTTATGATACCAGCACCGC
AATGGGTCGTCTGTTTATTACCCTGGTTGCAGCACTGGCACAGTGGGAACGTGAAAATCTGGCAGAACGT
GTTAAATTTGGTATCGAGCAGATGATCGATGAAGGTAAAAAACCGGGTGGTCATAGCCCGTATGGTTACA
AATTTGATAAAGACTTCAATTGCACCATTATTGAGGAAGAAGCAGACGTTGTTCGTATGATCTATCGCAT
GTATTGTGATGGTTATGGCTATCGTAGCATTGCAGATCGTCTGAATGAACTGATGGTTAAACCGCGTATT
GCCAAAGAATGGAATCATAATAGCGTGCGTGATATCCTGACCAACGATATCTATATTGGCACCTATCGTT
GGGGTGATAAAGTTGTTCCGAATAATCATCCGCCTATTATTAGCGAAACCCTGTTCAA
