>Addgene plasmid #60587 | pCis_7+8 | addgene partial sequence | sequence record 106215 | pENTR-R 5'-ATGGCTCATAACACCCCTTG-3'
TTATTGTTCATGATGATATATTTTTATCTTGTGCAATGTAACATCAGAGATTTTGAGACACAACGTGGCT
TTGTTGAATAAATCGAACTTTTGCTGAGTTGAAGGATCAGATCACGCATCTTCCCGACAACGCAGACCGT
TCCGTGGCAAAGCAAAAGTTCAAAATCACCAACTGGTCCACCTACAACAAAGCTCTCATCAACCGTGGCT
CCCTCACTTTCTGGCTGGATGATGGGGCGATTCAGGCCTGGTATGAGTCAGCAACACCTTCTTCACGAGG
CAGACCTCAGCGCTAGCGGAGTGTATACTGGCTTACTATGTTGGCACTGATGAGGGTGTCAGTGAAGTAT
TTTGTTAAAATTCGCGTTAAATTTTTGTTAAATCAGCTCATTTTTTAACCAATAGGCCGAAATCGGCAAA
ATCCCTTATAAATCAAAAGAATAGACCGAGATAGGGTTGAGTGTTGTTCCAGTTTGGAACAAGAGTCCAC
TATTAAAGAACGTGGACTCCAACGTCAAAGGGCGAAAAACCGTCTATCAGGGCGATGGAAGTCCCACTAC
GTGAACCATCACCCTAATCAGAAATCATCCTTAGCGAAAGCTAAGGATTTTTTTTATCTGTTAATAGAAT
TCAATGCTCGTAATTTTCAGGCTATTACGTTTACGGCTGGTGTTACCGGTGCCAATGATATATTCAAAAT
AGATGTTTTTAATCGCCATTTTGATAAAGTCCTCTTTATCTTCATCGGAGCTGATATCCCACATTTCTAA
CAGCAGATCTTTATACTGTTTGATATCTTCGATATCATACTGCTTCACTTCGCGGTTTTCATTCTGTTTT
